Addgene plasmid #114880: AT1G74360 X038_pECIA14
Purpose: Prey vector AT1G74360 X038_pECIA14 should be used with bait vector AT1G74360 X038_pECIA2.
Depositing lab: Youssef Belkhadir. Depositing organization: Gregor Mendel Institute of Molecular Plant Biology. Publication: An extracellular network of Arabidopsis leucine-rich repeat receptor kinases. Smakowska-Luzan E, Mott GA, Parys K, Stegmann M, Howton TC, Layeghifard M, Neuhold J, Lehner A, Kong J, Grunwald K, Weinberger N, Satbhai SB, Mayer D, Busch W, Madalinski M, Stolt-Bergner P, Provart NJ, Mukhtar MS, Zipfel C, Desveaux D, Guttman DS, Belkhadir Y. Nature. 2018 Jan 18;553(7688):342-346. doi: 10.1038/nature25184. Epub 2018 Jan 10. PubMed 29320478.
Backbone
  Vector backbone: pECIA14
  Backbone manufacturer: Chris Garcia (Addgene plasmid # 47051)
  Vector type: Insect Expression
Growth in bacteria
  Bacterial resistance: Ampicillin, 100 μg/mL
  Growth temperature: 37°C
  Growth strain: DH5alpha
  Copy number: High Copy
Gene/Insert
  Gene/Insert name: AT1G74360
  Species: A. thaliana (mustard weed)
  Entrez Gene: AT1G74360 (a.k.a. AT1G74360, F1M20.4, F1M20_4)
  Promoter: Metallothionein (Copper-Inducible)
  Cloning method: Ligation Independent Cloning
Terms and licenses: Academic/Nonprofit Terms; Industry Terms: Not Available to Industry
Depositor comments: Plasmid for secreted expression in Drosophila cell culture by induction via CuSO4. Insert is an extracellular domain of indicated LRR-RK, C-terminally tagged with Pentameric rat COMP helix, Alkaline Phosphatase (human, placental), Flag, and hexahistidine tags. Insert Protein Sequence: SLDSDREVLLSLKSYLESRNPQNRGLYTEWKMENQDVVCQWPGIICTPQRSRVTGINLTDSTISGPLFKNFSALTELTYLDLSRNTIEGEIPDDLSRCHNLKHLNLSHNILEGELSLPGLSNLEVLDLSLNRITGDIQSSFPLFCNSLVVANLSTNNFTGRIDDIFNGCRNLKYVDFSSNRFSGEVWTGFGRLVEFSVADNHLSGNISASMFRGNCTLQMLDLSGNAFGGEFPGQVSNCQNLNVLNLWGNKFTGNIPAEIGSISSLKGLYLGNNTFSRDIPETLLNLTNLVFLDLSRNKFGGDIQEIFGRFTQVKYLVLHANSYVGGINSSNILKLPNLSRLDLGYNNFSGQLPTEISQIQSLKFLILAYNNFSGDIPQEYGNMPGLQALDLSFNKLTGSIPASFGKLTSLLWLMLANNSLSGEIPREIGNCTSLLWFNVANNQLSGRFHPELTRMGSNPSPTFEVNRQNKDKIIAGSGECLAMKRWIPAEFPPFNFVYAILTKKSCRSLWDHVLKGYGLFPVCSAGSTVRTLKISAYLQLSGNKFSGEIPASISQMDRLSTLHLGFNEFEGKLPPEIGQLPLAFLNLTRNNFSGEIPQEIGNLKCLQNLDLSFNNFSGNFPTSLNDLNELSKFNISYNPFISGAIPTTGQVATFDKDSFLGNPLLRFPSFFNQSGNNTRKISNQVLGNRPR
How to cite: AT1G74360 X038_pECIA14 was a gift from Youssef Belkhadir (Addgene plasmid # 114880 ; http://n2t.net/addgene:114880 ; RRID:Addgene_114880)
