[The description below was written by a language model from this plasmid's Addgene catalogue record and pLannotate feature annotations shown in this document.]
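Description:
AT1G74360 X038_pECIA14 is an insect-cell expression plasmid built on the pECIA14 backbone, designed for secreted protein production in Drosophila cell culture. It is the "prey" member of a matched pair and is meant to be used with the corresponding bait construct in pECIA2. In E. coli it is maintained through a high-copy ColE1/pUC-type origin and selected with ampicillin via the β-lactamase gene. The annotated lac promoter/operator, lacZα, lacI, rop and bom fragments are remnants of the pUC/pBR322-derived cloning backbone and are not functional parts of the payload.

Expression is driven by the Drosophila metallothionein promoter, which is induced with copper sulfate, and transcripts terminate at an SV40 polyadenylation signal. The insert, introduced by ligation-independent cloning, encodes the extracellular domain of the Arabidopsis thaliana leucine-rich repeat receptor kinase AT1G74360. It is fused at its C-terminus to the pentamerising coiled-coil helix of rat COMP, human placental alkaline phosphatase, a FLAG epitope and a hexahistidine tag. The feature table detects all of these except the His tag, which is stated only in the depositor comments, and no secretion signal is separately annotated. The COMP helix assembles the ectodomain into pentamers, raising avidity so that weak extracellular interactions can be detected. Alkaline phosphatase provides an enzymatic readout of prey binding, and the FLAG and His tags allow detection or purification. The construct belongs to a collection used to map pairwise interactions among the extracellular domains of Arabidopsis LRR receptor kinases.
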