Features (pLannotate 1.2.2; 18 found; start..end, strand, type, name):
     23..449     +  promoter       MT promoter: Drosophila metallothionein promoter
    473..2596    +  CDS            Y1743_ARATH (fragment): Experimental evidence at protein level: Swiss-Prot protein existence level 1. From Arabidopsis thaliana (Mouse-ear cress).
   2633..2812    +  CDS            Comp (fragment): COMP_RAT - Experimental evidence at protein level: Swiss-Prot protein existence level 1. May play a role in the structural integrity of cartilage via its interaction with other extracellular matrix proteins such as the collagens and fibronectin. Can mediate the interaction of chondrocytes with the cartilage extracellular matrix through interaction with cell surface integrin receptors. Could play a role in the pathogenesis of osteoarthritis. Potent suppressor of apoptosis in both primary chondrocytes and transformed cells. Suppresses apoptosis by blocking the activation of caspase-3 and by indu
   2800..4252    +  CDS            SEAP (fragment): secreted alkaline phosphatase from human placenta The natural enzyme has a C-terminal transmembrane sequence that is replaced by a GPI anchor.
   4289..4318    +  CDS            2xFLAG (fragment): two tandem FLAG® epitope tags
   4424..4558    -  polyA_signal   SV40 poly(A) signal: SV40 polyadenylation signal
   4581..4665    -  CDS            large T antigen (fragment): large T antigen from SV40 (simian virus 40)
   4665..4689    +  misc_feature   MCS (fragment): pUC18/19 multiple cloning site
   4726..4742    -  protein_bind   lac operator: The lac repressor binds to the lac operator to inhibit transcription in E. coli. This inhibition can be relieved by adding lactose or isopropyl-β-D-thiogalactopyranoside (IPTG). lac repressor encoded by lacI
   4750..4780    -  promoter       lac promoter: promoter for the E. coli lac operon
   4795..4816    -  protein_bind   CAP binding site: CAP binding activates transcription in the presence of cAMP. E. coli catabolite activator protein
   4829..4921    -  CDS            lacI (fragment): lac repressor; lacI; The lac repressor binds to the lac operator to inhibit transcription in E. coli. This inhibition can be relieved by adding lactose or isopropyl-β-D-thiogalactopyranoside (IPTG).
   5104..5692    -  rep_origin     ori: high-copy-number ColE1/pMB1/pBR322/pUC origin of replication
   5863..6723    -  CDS            AmpR: β-lactamase; bla; confers resistance to ampicillin, carbenicillin, and related antibiotics
   6724..6828    -  promoter       AmpR promoter: bla
   6923..6958    +  CDS            rop (fragment): Rop protein, which maintains plasmids at low copy number; rop
   7060..7159    +  misc_feature   bom (fragment): basis of mobility region from pBR322
   7165..21      -  CDS            lacZα (fragment) (across the origin): LacZα fragment of β-galactosidase; lacZ fragment
>Addgene plasmid #114880 | AT1G74360 X038_pECIA14 | addgene full sequence | sequence record 275916 | Addgene NGS Result
GTAAAACGACGGCCAGTGAATTAATTCGTTGCAGGACAGGATGTGGTGCCCGATGTGACTAGCTCTTTGC
TGCAGGCCGTCCTATCCTCTGGTTCCGATAAGAGACCCAGAACTCCGGCCCCCCACCGCCCACCGCCACC
CCCATACATATGTGGTACGCAAGTAAGAGTGCCTGCGCATGCCCCATGTGCCCCACCAAGAGCTTTGCAT
CCCATACAAGTCCCCAAAGTGGAGAACCGAACCAATTCTTCGCGGGCAGAACAAAAGCTTCTGCACACGT
CTCCACTCGAATTTGGAGCCGGCCGGCGTGTGCAAAAGAGGTGAATCGAACGAAAGACCCGTGTGTAAAG
CCGCGTTTCCAAAATGTATAAAACCGAGAGCATCTGGCCAATGTGCATCAGTTGTGGTCAGCAGCAAAAT
CAAGTGAATCATCTCAGTGCAACTAAAGGGGGGATCCGATCTCAATATGAAGTTATGCATATTACTGGCC
GTCGTGGCCTTTGTTGGCCTCTCGCTCGGGTCTCTGGACAGTGATAGAGAAGTCTTGTTAAGCCTAAAAT
CGTACCTTGAATCACGGAACCCACAGAACCGAGGACTATACACGGAATGGAAAATGGAGAACCAAGATGT
TGTGTGTCAATGGCCTGGAATCATATGTACACCTCAGAGAAGTAGAGTTACAGGGATCAATCTAACTGAT
TCCACCATTTCAGGTCCTCTATTCAAGAACTTCTCCGCTTTAACGGAGCTCACATATCTCGATTTATCAA
GGAATACGATCGAAGGGGAGATTCCAGATGACTTGAGCCGTTGTCACAACTTAAAGCATCTGAATCTTTC
TCATAATATCCTTGAAGGAGAGCTAAGTTTACCCGGGTTGTCAAATCTTGAGGTTCTTGATCTTTCGTTG
AATAGGATTACGGGTGATATTCAGTCTAGCTTCCCATTGTTCTGCAACAGTTTGGTTGTTGCAAATCTGT
CGACCAACAACTTTACTGGAAGAATCGATGACATCTTCAACGGGTGTAGGAATCTCAAGTATGTTGACTT
CAGTTCCAATAGATTCAGTGGAGAAGTGTGGACTGGTTTTGGGAGGCTGGTCGAGTTTTCAGTTGCTGAT
AATCATCTCTCCGGGAATATCTCTGCTTCAATGTTCAGGGGGAACTGTACTTTGCAAATGTTGGATTTGT
CTGGGAACGCTTTTGGTGGGGAATTTCCAGGCCAAGTTTCGAATTGCCAGAATCTAAATGTACTGAATCT
TTGGGGAAACAAGTTCACAGGGAACATTCCAGCTGAGATTGGTTCCATATCCTCTCTCAAAGGTTTGTAC
TTGGGGAATAATACATTTTCTCGAGACATACCGGAAACTCTCCTGAACTTGACCAACTTGGTGTTTCTGG
ATTTGAGCAGAAACAAATTTGGAGGAGACATTCAAGAAATCTTTGGGAGATTCACGCAAGTAAAGTATCT
AGTCTTGCATGCAAACTCATACGTAGGAGGCATCAATTCTTCCAACATCCTCAAGTTACCCAATCTTTCA
AGGCTAGATTTGGGCTACAACAATTTCTCGGGACAGTTACCTACTGAAATTTCTCAGATACAGAGTTTGA
AGTTCTTGATTCTTGCTTATAATAACTTCAGTGGCGATATACCACAGGAGTATGGGAACATGCCGGGGCT
TCAAGCACTTGATCTCTCCTTTAACAAGCTGACCGGTTCGATACCAGCTTCATTTGGGAAATTGACCTCT
CTTTTGTGGCTAATGCTTGCAAACAACTCTCTATCAGGAGAAATCCCTCGAGAGATTGGCAACTGCACAA
GCCTTTTGTGGTTTAACGTGGCAAACAACCAGCTCTCTGGTAGATTCCATCCTGAATTGACTAGAATGGG
GAGTAATCCTTCTCCAACATTTGAAGTGAATAGGCAAAACAAAGACAAGATAATTGCTGGTTCTGGTGAA
TGCTTGGCGATGAAGAGATGGATTCCAGCGGAGTTCCCTCCGTTCAACTTTGTATACGCAATTCTAACCA
AAAAGAGTTGCAGAAGCCTATGGGACCATGTTCTCAAAGGGTACGGTCTCTTTCCTGTCTGTTCTGCTGG
TTCCACGGTACGCACGCTTAAAATTTCAGCCTATCTTCAGCTCAGTGGAAATAAGTTTTCAGGTGAGATT
CCTGCAAGCATCTCTCAGATGGACAGGCTGAGCACACTACATTTGGGTTTCAATGAGTTTGAGGGGAAAC
TGCCTCCAGAGATAGGACAATTGCCTCTTGCATTCCTCAACCTTACTCGAAACAATTTCTCGGGCGAGAT
TCCTCAAGAAATCGGAAATCTGAAGTGCCTGCAGAATCTTGATCTGTCTTTCAACAATTTCTCTGGAAAC
TTTCCAACGAGTTTGAATGACTTGAATGAGCTGAGTAAGTTCAACATCTCATATAACCCTTTCATTTCTG
GCGCGATACCAACAACAGGACAAGTAGCAACCTTTGACAAAGACTCCTTTCTTGGAAATCCGCTGCTGCG
GTTTCCTAGTTTCTTCAACCAATCAGGGAACAACACGAGGAAGATTTCCAACCAAGTCCTAGGAAACAGG
CCAAGACTGGAGGTGCTGTTCCAGGGACCAAGCGGCAATCCCGGCGGCGATCTGGCCCCCCAGATGCTGC
GCGAGCTGCAGGAGACCAATGCCGCCCTGCAGGACGTGCGCGAGCTGCTGCGCCACCGCGTGAAGGAGAT
CACCTTCCTGAAGAACACCGTGATGGAGTGCGACGCCTGCGGCATGCAGCCCTCTAGAGGCTCCGGCTCC
ATCATCCCAGTTGAGGAGGAGAACCCGGACTTCTGGAACCGCGAGGCAGCCGAGGCCCTGGGTGCCGCCA
AGAAGCTGCAGCCTGCACAGACAGCCGCCAAGAACCTCATCATCTTCCTGGGCGATGGGATGGGGGTGTC
TACGGTGACAGCTGCCAGGATCCTAAAAGGGCAGAAGAAGGACAAACTGGGGCCTGAGATACCCCTGGCC
ATGGACCGCTTCCCATATGTGGCTCTGTCCAAGACATACAATGTAGACAAACATGTGCCAGACAGTGGAG
CCACAGCCACGGCCTACCTGTGCGGGGTCAAGGGCAACTTCCAGACCATTGGCTTGAGTGCAGCCGCCCG
CTTTAACCAGTGCAACACGACACGCGGCAACGAGGTCATCTCCGTGATGAATCGGGCCAAGAAAGCAGGG
AAGTCAGTGGGAGTGGTAACCACCACACGAGTGCAGCACGCCTCGCCAGCCGGCACCTACGCCCACACGG
TGAACCGCAACTGGTACTCGGACGCCGACGTGCCTGCCTCGGCCCGCCAGGAGGGGTGCCAGGACATCGC
TACGCAGCTCATCTCCAACATGGACATTGACGTGATCCTAGGTGGAGGCCGAAAGTACATGTTTCGCATG
GGAACCCCAGACCCTGAGTACCCAGATGACTACAGCCAAGGTGGGACCAGGCTGGACGGGAAGAATCTGG
TGCAGGAATGGCTGGCGAAGCGCCAGGGTGCCCGGTATGTGTGGAACCGCACTGAGCTCATGCAGGCTTC
CCTGGACCCGTCTGTGACCCATCTCATGGGTCTCTTTGAGCCTGGAGACATGAAATACGAGATCCACCGA
GACTCCACACTGGACCCCTCCCTGATGGAGATGACAGAGGCTGCCCTGCGCCTGCTGAGCAGGAACCCCC
GCGGCTTCTTCCTCTTCGTGGAGGGTGGTCGCATCGACCATGGTCATCATGAAAGCAGGGCTTACCGGGC
ACTGACTGAGACGATCATGTTCGACGACGCCATTGAGAGGGCGGGCCAGCTCACCAGCGAGGAGGACACG
CTGAGCCTCGTCACTGCCGACCACTCCCACGTCTTCTCCTTCGGAGGCTACCCCCTGCGAGGGAGCTCCA
TCTTCGGGCTGGCCCCTGGCAAGGCCCGGGACAGGAAGGCCTACACGGTCCTCCTATACGGAAACGGTCC
AGGCTATGTGCTCAAGGACGGCGCCCGGCCGGATGTTACCGAGAGCGAGAGCGGGAGCCCCGAGTATCGG
CAGCAGTCAGCAGTGCCCCTGGACGAAGAGACCCACGCAGGCGAGGACGTGGCGGTGTTCGCGCGCGGCC
CGCAGGCGCACCTGGTTCACGGCGTGCAGGAGCAGACCTTCATAGCGCACGTCATGGCCTTCGCCGCCTG
CCTGGAGCCCTACACCGCCTGCGACCTGGCGCCCCCCGCCGGCACCACCGACGCCGCGCACCCGGGTTCT
AGAGGAAGCACCTCCGGCGATAACGATTACAAGGATGATGATGATAAGGCCAGCGGCACCGGTCATCATC
ACCATCACCATTGAGTTTAAACCCGCTGATCAGCCTCGACTGTGCCTTCTAAGGCCTGAGCTCGCTGATC
AGCCTCGATCGAGGATCCAGACATGATAAGATACATTGATGAGTTTGGACAAACCACAACTAGAATGCAG
TGAAAAAAATGCTTTATTTGTGAAATTTGTGATGCTATTGCTTTATTTGTAACCATTATAAGCTGCAATA
AACAAGTTAACAACAACAATTGCATTCATTTTATGTTTCAGGTTCAGGGGGAGGTGTGGGAGGTTTTTTA
AAGCAAGTAAAACCTCTACAAATGTGGTATGGCTGATTATGATCAGTCGACCTGCAGGCATGCAAGCTTG
GCGTAATCATGGTCATAGCTGTTTCCTGTGTGAAATTGTTATCCGCTCACAATTCCACACAACATACGAG
CCGGAAGCATAAAGTGTAAAGCCTGGGGTGCCTAATGAGTGAGCTAACTCACATTAATTGCGTTGCGCTC
ACTGCCCGCTTTCCAGTCGGGAAACCTGTCGTGCCAGCTGCATTAATGAATCGGCCAACGCGCGGGGAGA
GGCGGTTTGCGTATTGGGCGCTCTTCCGCTTCCTCGCTCACTGACTCGCTGCGCTCGGTCGTTCGGCTGC
GGCGAGCGGTATCAGCTCACTCAAAGGCGGTAATACGGTTATCCACAGAATCAGGGGATAACGCAGGAAA
GAACATGTGAGCAAAAGGCCAGCAAAAGGCCAGGAACCGTAAAAAGGCCGCGTTGCTGGCGTTTTTCCAT
AGGCTCCGCCCCCCTGACGAGCATCACAAAAATCGACGCTCAAGTCAGAGGTGGCGAAACCCGACAGGAC
TATAAAGATACCAGGCGTTTCCCCCTGGAAGCTCCCTCGTGCGCTCTCCTGTTCCGACCCTGCCGCTTAC
CGGATACCTGTCCGCCTTTCTCCCTTCGGGAAGCGTGGCGCTTTCTCATAGCTCACGCTGTAGGTATCTC
AGTTCGGTGTAGGTCGTTCGCTCCAAGCTGGGCTGTGTGCACGAACCCCCCGTTCAGCCCGACCGCTGCG
CCTTATCCGGTAACTATCGTCTTGAGTCCAACCCGGTAAGACACGACTTATCGCCACTGGCAGCAGCCAC
TGGTAACAGGATTAGCAGAGCGAGGTATGTAGGCGGTGCTACAGAGTTCTTGAAGTGGTGGCCTAACTAC
GGCTACACTAGAAGAACAGTATTTGGTATCTGCGCTCTGCTGAAGCCAGTTACCTTCGGAAAAAGAGTTG
GTAGCTCTTGATCCGGCAAACAAACCACCGCTGGTAGCGGTGGTTTTTTTGTTTGCAAGCAGCAGATTAC
GCGCAGAAAAAAAGGATCTCAAGAAGATCCTTTGATCTTTTCTACGGGGTCTGACGCTCAGTGGAACGAA
AACTCACGTTAAGGGATTTTGGTCATGAGATTATCAAAAAGGATCTTCACCTAGATCCTTTTAAATTAAA
AATGAAGTTTTAAATCAATCTAAAGTATATATGAGTAAACTTGGTCTGACAGTTACCAATGCTTAATCAG
TGAGGCACCTATCTCAGCGATCTGTCTATTTCGTTCATCCATAGTTGCCTGACTCCCCGTCGTGTAGATA
ACTACGATACGGGAGGGCTTACCATCTGGCCCCAGTGCTGCAATGATACCGCGAGACCCACGCTCACCGG
CTCCAGATTTATCAGCAATAAACCAGCCAGCCGGAAGGGCCGAGCGCAGAAGTGGTCCTGCAACTTTATC
CGCCTCCATCCAGTCTATTAATTGTTGCCGGGAAGCTAGAGTAAGTAGTTCGCCAGTTAATAGTTTGCGC
AACGTTGTTGCCATTGCTACAGGCATCGTGGTGTCACGCTCGTCGTTTGGTATGGCTTCATTCAGCTCCG
GTTCCCAACGATCAAGGCGAGTTACATGATCCCCCATGTTGTGCAAAAAAGCGGTTAGCTCCTTCGGTCC
TCCGATCGTTGTCAGAAGTAAGTTGGCCGCAGTGTTATCACTCATGGTTATGGCAGCACTGCATAATTCT
CTTACTGTCATGCCATCCGTAAGATGCTTTTCTGTGACTGGTGAGTACTCAACCAAGTCATTCTGAGAAT
AGTGTATGCGGCGACCGAGTTGCTCTTGCCCGGCGTCAATACGGGATAATACCGCGCCACATAGCAGAAC
TTTAAAAGTGCTCATCATTGGAAAACGTTCTTCGGGGCGAAAACTCTCAAGGATCTTACCGCTGTTGAGA
TCCAGTTCGATGTAACCCACTCGTGCACCCAACTGATCTTCAGCATCTTTTACTTTCACCAGCGTTTCTG
GGTGAGCAAAAACAGGAAGGCAAAATGCCGCAAAAAAGGGAATAAGGGCGACACGGAAATGTTGAATACT
CATACTCTTCCTTTTTCAATATTATTGAAGCATTTATCAGGGTTATTGTCTCATGAGCGGATACATATTT
GAATGTATTTAGAAAAATAAACAAATAGGGGTTCCGCGCACATTTCCCCGAAAAGTGCCACCTGACGTCT
AAGAAACCATTATTATCATGACATTAACCTATAAAAATAGGCGTATCACGAGGCCCTTTCGTCTCGCGCG
TTTCGGTGATGACGGTGAAAACCTCTGACACATGCAGCTCCCGGAGACGGTCACAGCTTGTCTGTAAGCG
GATGCCGGGAGCAGACAAGCCCGTCAGGGCGCGTCAGCGGGTGTTGGCGGGTGTCGGGGCTGGCTTAACT
ATGCGGCATCAGAGCAGATTGTACTGAGAGTGCACCATATGCGGTGTGAAATACCGCACAGATGCGTAAG
GAGAAAATACCGCATCAGGCGCCATTCGCCATTCAGGCTGCGCAACTGTTGGGAAGGGCGATCGGTGCGG
GCCTCTTCGCTATTACGCCAGCTGGCGAAAGGGGGATGTGCTGCAAGGCGATTAAGTTGGGTAACGCCAG
GGTTTTCCCAGTCACGACGTT
